Addgene plasmid #45219: CENP-B mCherry
Depositing lab: Michael Lampson. Depositing organization: University of Pennsylvania. Publication: Regulated targeting of protein phosphatase 1 to the outer kinetochore by KNL1 opposes Aurora B kinase. Liu D, Vleugel M, Backer CB, Hori T, Fukagawa T, Cheeseman IM, Lampson MA. J Cell Biol. 2010 Mar 22;188(6):809-20. doi: 10.1083/jcb.201001006. Epub 2010 Mar 15. PubMed 20231380.
Backbone
  Vector backbone: unknown
  Backbone size w/o insert (bp): 1287
  Total vector size (bp): 3913
  Vector type: Mammalian Expression
Growth in bacteria
  Bacterial resistance: Kanamycin, 50 μg/mL
  Growth temperature: 37°C
  Growth strain: DH5alpha
  Copy number: High Copy
Gene/Insert
  Gene/Insert name: CENP-B mCherry (alt name: pKL002)
  Insert size (bp): 1259
  Promoter: CMV
  Tag / fusion protein: mCherry
  Cloning method: Restriction Enzyme; 5′ cloning site NheI (not destroyed); 3′ cloning site XbaI (not destroyed)
  Sequencing primers: 5′ Not available; 3′ Not available
Terms and licenses: Academic/Nonprofit Terms; Industry Terms: Not Available to Industry
How to cite: CENP-B mCherry was a gift from Michael Lampson (Addgene plasmid # 45219 ; http://n2t.net/addgene:45219 ; RRID:Addgene_45219)
