[The description below was written by a language model from this plasmid's Addgene catalogue record and pLannotate feature annotations shown in this document.]
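Description:
CENP-B mCherry (also recorded as pKL002) is a mammalian expression plasmid that produces a red fluorescent centromere marker. The catalogue lists the backbone as unknown. The annotated layout (CMV enhancer/promoter, a multiple cloning site remnant, SV40 poly(A), f1 ori, a dual-promoter NeoR/KanR cassette and a pUC-type origin) is typical of a standard kanamycin-resistant fluorescent-protein fusion vector. The high-copy ColE1/pUC origin supports propagation in E. coli. The Tn5 aminoglycoside phosphotransferase gene is preceded by both the bacterial AmpR (bla) promoter and the SV40 early promoter and is followed by the HSV TK poly(A) signal. It therefore gives kanamycin selection in bacteria and can give G418 selection in mammalian cells. The short ble, bGH poly(A) and SV40 large T antigen fragments appear to be small partial matches rather than functional elements.

The payload is a fragment of human CENPB of roughly 550 bp, not the full-length gene, placed directly upstream of mCherry. The annotated coordinates of the two parts abut and slightly overlap, which fits a C-terminal mCherry fusion. Expression is driven by the CMV immediate early enhancer/promoter and terminated by the SV40 polyadenylation signal. CENP-B binds the CENP-B box in alphoid satellite DNA, so the fusion is expected to localise to centromeres. This makes it useful for marking centromeres in imaging experiments, in line with the associated work on kinetochore phosphatase and Aurora B regulation.

The size figures in the record disagree. The catalogue gives a total of 3,913 bp with a 1,287 bp backbone, whereas the depositor's full sequence is 5,200 nt. The insert size of 1,259 bp does roughly match the combined CENPB fragment and mCherry.
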