Features (pLannotate 1.2.2; 15 found; start..end, strand, type, name):
     61..364     +  enhancer       CMV enhancer: human cytomegalovirus immediate early enhancer
    365..568     +  promoter       CMV promoter: human cytomegalovirus (CMV) immediate early promoter
    591..614     +  misc_feature   MCS (fragment): multiple cloning site
    615..1169    +  CDS            CENPB (fragment): CENPB_HUMAN - Experimental evidence at protein level: Swiss-Prot protein existence level 1. Interacts with centromeric heterochromatin in chromosomes and binds to a specific 17 bp subset of alphoid satellite DNA, called the CENP-B box (PubMed:11726497). May organize arrays of centromere satellite DNA into a higher-order structure which then directs centromere formation and kinetochore assembly in mammalian chromosomes (Probable). From Homo sapiens (Human).
   1155..1862    +  CDS            mCherry: mCherry is a basic (constitutively fluorescent) red fluorescent protein published in 2004, derived from Discosoma sp.. It is reported to be a very rapidly-maturing monomer with low acid sensitivity.
   1882..1965    +  CDS            large T antigen (fragment): large T antigen from SV40 (simian virus 40)
   1988..2109    +  polyA_signal   SV40 poly(A) signal: SV40 polyadenylation signal
   2143..2571    -  rep_origin     f1 ori (sequence partly withheld): f1 bacteriophage origin of replication; arrow indicates direction of (+) strand synthesis
   2598..2702    +  promoter       AmpR promoter: bla
   2704..3061    +  promoter       SV40 promoter: SV40 enhancer and early promoter
   3096..3890    +  CDS            NeoR/KanR: aminoglycoside phosphotransferase from Tn5; aph(3')-II (or nptII); confers resistance to neomycin, kanamycin, and G418 (Geneticin®)
   3911..4063    +  CDS            ble (fragment): BLE_KLEPN - Experimental evidence at protein level: Swiss-Prot protein existence level 1. Binding protein with a strong affinity to the bleomycin family of antibiotics. Binds to CL990; an antimitotic-antibiotic compound. From Klebsiella pneumoniae.
   4122..4169    +  polyA_signal   HSV TK poly(A) signal: herpes simplex virus thymidine kinase polyadenylation signal (Cole and Stacy, 1985)
   4260..4276    -  polyA_signal   bGH poly(A) signal (fragment): bovine growth hormone polyadenylation signal
   4498..5086    +  rep_origin     ori: high-copy-number ColE1/pMB1/pBR322/pUC origin of replication
>Addgene plasmid #45219 | CENP-B mCherry | depositor full sequence | sequence record 62969 | CENP-B mCherry sequence 5200 bps
TAGTTATTAATAGTAATCAATTACGGGGTCATTAGTTCATAGCCCATATATGGAGTTCCGCGTTACATAA
CTTACGGTAAATGGCCCGCCTGGCTGACCGCCCAACGACCCCCGCCCATTGACGTCAATAATGACGTATG
TTCCCATAGTAACGCCAATAGGGACTTTCCATTGACGTCAATGGGTGGAGTATTTACGGTAAACTGCCCA
CTTGGCAGTACATCAAGTGTATCATATGCCAAGTACGCCCCCTATTGACGTCAATGACGGTAAATGGCCC
GCCTGGCATTATGCCCAGTACATGACCTTATGGGACTTTCCTACTTGGCAGTACATCTACGTATTAGTCA
TCGCTATTACCATGGTGATGCGGTTTTGGCAGTACATCAATGGGCGTGGATAGCGGTTTGACTCACGGGG
ATTTCCAAGTCTCCACCCCATTGACGTCAATGGGAGTTTGTTTTGGCACCAAAATCAACGGGACTTTCCA
AAATGTCGTAACAACTCCGCCCCATTGACGCAAATGGGCGGTAGGCGTGTACGGTGGGAGGTCTATATAA
GCAGAGCTGGTTTAGTGAACCGTCAGATCCGCTAGCGCTACCGGACTCAGATCTATGGGCCCCAAGAGGC
GACAGCTGACGTTCCGGGAGAAGTCACGGATCATCCAGGAGGTGGAGGAGAATCCGGACCTGCGCAAGGG
CGAGATCGCGCGGCGCTTCAACATCCCGCCGTCCACGCTGAGCACGATCCTGAAGAACAAGCGCGCCATC
CTGGCGTCGGAGCGCAAGTACGGGGTGGCCTCCACCTGCCGCAAGACCAACAAGCTGTCTCCCTACGACA
AGCTCGAGGGCTTGCTCATCGCCTGGTTCCAGCAGATCCGCGCCGCCGGCCTGCCGGTCAAGGGCATCAT
CCTCAAGGAGAAGGCGCTGCGCATAGCCGAGGAGCTGGGCATGGACGACTTCACCGCCTCCAACGGCTGG
CTGGACCGCTTCCGCCGGCGCCACGGCGTGGTGTCCTGCAGCGGCGTGGCCCGCGCCCGCGCGCGAAACG
CTGCCCCCCGCACCCCGGCGGCGCCTGCCAGTCCGGCCGCGGTGCCCTCGGAGGGCAGTGGCGGGCGAAT
TCTGCAGTCGACGGTACCGCGGGCCCGGGATCCAATGGTGAGCAAGGGCGAGGAGGATAACATGGCCATC
ATCAAGGAGTTCATGCGCTTCAAGGTGCACATGGAGGGCTCCGTGAACGGCCACGAGTTCGAGATCGAGG
GCGAGGGCGAGGGCCGCCCCTACGAGGGCACCCAGACCGCCAAGCTGAAGGTGACCAAGGGTGGCCCCCT
GCCCTTCGCCTGGGACATCCTGTCCCCTCAGTTCATGTACGGCTCCAAGGCCTACGTGAAGCACCCCGCC
GACATCCCCGACTACTTGAAGCTGTCCTTCCCCGAGGGCTTCAAGTGGGAGCGCGTGATGAACTTCGAGG
ACGGCGGCGTGGTGACCGTGACCCAGGACTCCTCCCTGCAGGACGGCGAGTTCATCTACAAGGTGAAGCT
GCGCGGCACCAACTTCCCCTCCGACGGCCCCGTAATGCAGAAGAAGACCATGGGCTGGGAGGCCTCCTCC
GAGCGGATGTACCCCGAGGACGGCGCCCTGAAGGGCGAGATCAAGCAGAGGCTGAAGCTGAAGGACGGCG
GCCACTACGACGCTGAGGTCAAGACCACCTACAAGGCCAAGAAGCCCGTGCAGCTGCCCGGCGCCTACAA
CGTCAACATCAAGTTGGACATCACCTCCCACAACGAGGACTACACCATCGTGGAACAGTACGAACGCGCC
GAGGGCCGCCACTCCACCGGCGGCATGGACGAGCTGTACAAGTAAAGCGGCCGCGACTCTAGATCATAAT
CAGCCATACCACATTTGTAGAGGTTTTACTTGCTTTAAAAAACCTCCCACACCTCCCCCTGAACCTGAAA
CATAAAATGAATGCAATTGTTGTTGTTAACTTGTTTATTGCAGCTTATAATGGTTACAAATAAAGCAATA
GCATCACAAATTTCACAAATAAAGCATTTTTTTCACTGCATTCTAGTTGTGGTTTGTCCAAACTCATCAA
TGTATCTTAAGGCGTAAATTGTAAGCGTTAATATTTTGTTAAAATTCGCGTTAAATTTTTGTTAAATCAG
CTCATTTTTTAACCAATAGGCCGAAATCGGCAAAATCCCTTATAAATCAAAAGAATAGACCGAGATAGGG
T
[37 nt withheld, positions 2242-2278]
AAAGAACGTGGACTCCAACGTCAAAGG
[49 nt withheld, positions 2306-2354]
T
[91 nt withheld, positions 2356-2446]
G
[124 nt withheld, positions 2448-2571]
CAGGTGGCACTTTTCGGGGAAATGTGCGCGGAACCCCTATTTGTTTATTTTTCTAAATACATTCAAATAT
GTATCCGCTCATGAGACAATAACCCTGATAAATGCTTCAATAATATTGAAAAAGGAAGAGTCCTGAGGCG
GAAAGAACCAGCTGTGGAATGTGTGTCAGTTAGGGTGTGGAAAGTCCCCAGGCTCCCCAGCAGGCAGAAG
TATGCAAAGCATGCATCTCAATTAGTCAGCAACCAGGTGTGGAAAGTCCCCAGGCTCCCCAGCAGGCAGA
AGTATGCAAAGCATGCATCTCAATTAGTCAGCAACCATAGTCCCGCCCCTAACTCCGCCCATCCCGCCCC
TAACTCCGCCCAGTTCCGCCCATTCTCCGCCCCATGGCTGACTAATTTTTTTTATTTATGCAGAGGCCGA
GGCCGCCTCGGCCTCTGAGCTATTCCAGAAGTAGTGAGGAGGCTTTTTTGGAGGCCTAGGCTTTTGCAAA
GATCGATCAAGAGACAGGATGAGGATCGTTTCGCATGATTGAACAAGATGGATTGCACGCAGGTTCTCCG
GCCGCTTGGGTGGAGAGGCTATTCGGCTATGACTGGGCACAACAGACAATCGGCTGCTCTGATGCCGCCG
TGTTCCGGCTGTCAGCGCAGGGGCGCCCGGTTCTTTTTGTCAAGACCGACCTGTCCGGTGCCCTGAATGA
ACTGCAAGACGAGGCAGCGCGGCTATCGTGGCTGGCCACGACGGGCGTTCCTTGCGCAGCTGTGCTCGAC
GTTGTCACTGAAGCGGGAAGGGACTGGCTGCTATTGGGCGAAGTGCCGGGGCAGGATCTCCTGTCATCTC
ACCTTGCTCCTGCCGAGAAAGTATCCATCATGGCTGATGCAATGCGGCGGCTGCATACGCTTGATCCGGC
TACCTGCCCATTCGACCACCAAGCGAAACATCGCATCGAGCGAGCACGTACTCGGATGGAAGCCGGTCTT
GTCGATCAGGATGATCTGGACGAAGAGCATCAGGGGCTCGCGCCAGCCGAACTGTTCGCCAGGCTCAAGG
CGAGCATGCCCGACGGCGAGGATCTCGTCGTGACCCATGGCGATGCCTGCTTGCCGAATATCATGGTGGA
AAATGGCCGCTTTTCTGGATTCATCGACTGTGGCCGGCTGGGTGTGGCGGACCGCTATCAGGACATAGCG
TTGGCTACCCGTGATATTGCTGAAGAGCTTGGCGGCGAATGGGCTGACCGCTTCCTCGTGCTTTACGGTA
TCGCCGCTCCCGATTCGCAGCGCATCGCCTTCTATCGCCTTCTTGACGAGTTCTTCTGAGCGGGACTCTG
GGGTTCGAAATGACCGACCAAGCGACGCCCAACCTGCCATCACGAGATTTCGATTCCACCGCCGCCTTCT
ATGAAAGGTTGGGCTTCGGAATCGTTTTCCGGGACGCCGGCTGGATGATCCTCCAGCGCGGGGATCTCAT
GCTGGAGTTCTTCGCCCACCCTAGGGGGAGGCTAACTGAAACACGGAAGGAGACAATACCGGAAGGAACC
CGCGCTATGACGGCAATAAAAAGACAGAATAAAACGCACGGTGTTGGGTCGTTTGTTCATAAACGCGGGG
TTCGGTCCCAGGGCTGGCACTCTGTCGATACCCCACCGAGACCCCATTGGGGCCAATACGCCCGCGTTTC
TTCCTTTTCCCCACCCCACCCCCCAAGTTCGGGTGAAGGCCCAGGGCTCGCAGCCAACGTCGGGGCGGCA
GGCCCTGCCATAGCCTCAGGTTACTCATATATACTTTAGATTGATTTAAAACTTCATTTTTAATTTAAAA
GGATCTAGGTGAAGATCCTTTTTGATAATCTCATGACCAAAATCCCTTAACGTGAGTTTTCGTTCCACTG
AGCGTCAGACCCCGTAGAAAAGATCAAAGGATCTTCTTGAGATCCTTTTTTTCTGCGCGTAATCTGCTGC
TTGCAAACAAAAAAACCACCGCTACCAGCGGTGGTTTGTTTGCCGGATCAAGAGCTACCAACTCTTTTTC
CGAAGGTAACTGGCTTCAGCAGAGCGCAGATACCAAATACTGTCCTTCTAGTGTAGCCGTAGTTAGGCCA
CCACTTCAAGAACTCTGTAGCACCGCCTACATACCTCGCTCTGCTAATCCTGTTACCAGTGGCTGCTGCC
AGTGGCGATAAGTCGTGTCTTACCGGGTTGGACTCAAGACGATAGTTACCGGATAAGGCGCAGCGGTCGG
GCTGAACGGGGGGTTCGTGCACACAGCCCAGCTTGGAGCGAACGACCTACACCGAACTGAGATACCTACA
GCGTGAGCTATGAGAAAGCGCCACGCTTCCCGAAGGGAGAAAGGCGGACAGGTATCCGGTAAGCGGCAGG
GTCGGAACAGGAGAGCGCACGAGGGAGCTTCCAGGGGGAAACGCCTGGTATCTTTATAGTCCTGTCGGGT
TTCGCCACCTCTGACTTGAGCGTCGATTTTTGTGATGCTCGTCAGGGGGGCGGAGCCTATGGAAAAACGC
CAGCAACGCGGCCTTTTTACGGTTCCTGGCCTTTTGCTGGCCTTTTGCTCACATGTTCTTTCCTGCGTTA
TCCCCTGATTCTGTGGATAACCGTATTACCGCCATGCAT
