>Addgene plasmid #45219 | CENP-B mCherry | addgene partial sequence | sequence record 64599 | mCherry-R 5'-TTGGTCACCTTCAGCTTGG-3'
GGGCGGCCCTCGCCCTCGCCCTCGATCTCGAACTCGTGGCCGTTCACGGAGCCCTCCATGTGCACCTTGA
AGCGCATGAACTCCTTGATGATGGCCATGTTATCCTCCTCGCCCTTGCTCACCATTGGATCCCGGGCCCG
CGGTACCGTCGACTGCAGAATTCGCCCGCCACTGCCCTCCGAGGGCACCGCGGCCGGACTGGCAGGCGCC
GCCGGGGTGCGGGGGGCAGCGTTTCGCGCGCGGGCGCGGGCCACGCCGCTGCAGGACACCACGCCGTGGC
GCCGGCGGAAGCGGTCCAGCCAGCCGTTGGAGGCGGTGAAGTCGTCCATGCCCAGCTCCTCGGCTATGCG
CAGCGCCTTCTCCTTGAGGATGATGCCCTTGACCGGCAGGCCGGCGGCGCGGATCTGCTGGAACCAGGCG
ATGAGCAAGCCCTCGAGCTTGTCGTAGGGAGACAGCTTGTTGGTCTTGCGGCAGGTGGAGGCCACCCCGT
ACTTGCGCTCCGACGCCAGGATGGCGCGCTTGTTCTTCAGGATCGTGCTCAGCGTGGACGGCGGGATGTT
GAAGCGCCGCGCGATCTCGCCCTTGCGCAGGTCCGGATTCTCCTCCACCTCCTGGATGATCCGTGACTTC
TCCCGGAACGTCAGCTGTCGCCTCTTGGGGCCCATAGATCTGAGTCCGGTAGCGCTAGCGGATCTGACGG
TTCACTAAACCAGCTCTGCTTATATAGACCTCCCACCGTACACGCCTACCGCCCATTTGCGTCAATGGGG
CGGAGTTGTTACGACATTTTGGAAAGTCCCGTTGATTTTGGTGCCAAAACAAACTCCCATTGACGTCAAT
GGGGTGGAGACTTGGAAATCCCCGTGAGTCAAACCGCTATCCACGCCCATTGATGTACTGCCAAAACCGC
ATCACCATGGTAATAGCGATGACTAATACGTAGATGTACTGCCAAGTAGGAAAGTCCCATAAGGTCATGT
ACTGGGCATAATGCCAGGCGGGCCATTTACCGTCATTGACGTCAATAGGGGGCGTACTTGGCATATGATA
CACTTGATGTACTGCCA
